Addgene plasmid #124027: ARB344
Purpose: Encodes TU with connectors L1 R2 and an B1 insulator, and pCMV expressing cytoplasmic iRFP713
Depositing lab: Hana El-Samad. Depositing organization: University of California, San Francisco (UCSF). Publication: A Toolkit for Rapid Modular Construction of Biological Circuits in Mammalian Cells. Fonseca JP, Bonny AR, Kumar GR, Ng AH, Town J, Wu QC, Aslankoohi E, Chen SY, Dods G, Harrigan P, Osimiri LC, Kistler AL, El-Samad H. ACS Synth Biol. 2019 Nov 15;8(11):2593-2606. doi: 10.1021/acssynbio.9b00322. Epub 2019 Nov 5. PubMed 31686495.
Backbone
  Vector backbone: MTK678_001
  Vector type: Mammalian Expression
Growth in bacteria
  Bacterial resistance: Ampicillin, 100 μg/mL
  Growth temperature: 37°C
  Growth strain: DH5alpha
  Copy number: Unknown
Gene/Insert
  Gene/Insert name: L1-B1_CMV-NES::iRFP713-rglPA_R2
  Species: Synthetic
  Cloning method: Restriction Enzyme; 5′ cloning site unknown (unknown if destroyed); 3′ cloning site unknown (unknown if destroyed)
Terms and licenses: Academic/Nonprofit Terms; Industry Terms: Not Available to Industry
Depositor comments: Plasmid used to generate Fig .4a,b Please visit https://www.biorxiv.org/content/10.1101/506188v2 for BioRxiv preprint
How to cite: ARB344 was a gift from Hana El-Samad (Addgene plasmid # 124027 ; http://n2t.net/addgene:124027 ; RRID:Addgene_124027)
