[The description below was written by a language model from this plasmid's Addgene catalogue record and pLannotate feature annotations shown in this document.]
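Description:
ARB344 is a 4.6 kb mammalian expression plasmid from a modular toolkit for building genetic circuits in mammalian cells. It is built on the MTK678_001 backbone and carries a single assembled transcriptional unit (TU). It is propagated in E. coli through a high-copy ColE1/pUC-type origin and selected with ampicillin via the β-lactamase gene and its native promoter. No mammalian selection marker or episomal replication element appears in the feature table.

The synthetic insert is recorded as L1-B1_CMV-NES::iRFP713-rglPA_R2. The human cytomegalovirus immediate-early enhancer and promoter drive strong constitutive expression of iRFP713, a near-infrared fluorescent protein derived from a Rhodopseudomonas palustris bacteriophytochrome that needs biliverdin as its chromophore. According to the insert name, the reporter is fused to a nuclear export signal (NES), which matches the stated purpose of cytoplasmic localisation. The NES itself is not annotated, though a short unannotated stretch lies between the promoter and the iRFP713 coding sequence. Transcription ends at a rabbit β-globin polyadenylation signal. The short "HBB fragment" called just upstream of this signal most likely reflects globin sequence within the terminator part rather than a separately expressed product.

The unit is flanked by the L1 and R2 connectors and includes a B1 insulator, none of which were recognised by the automated annotation. In toolkits of this kind, connectors set the position and order in which TUs are joined into multi-gene plasmids, and insulators are meant to limit crosstalk between neighbouring units. The depositor notes that the plasmid was used to generate data for a figure in the toolkit publication, which suggests a role as a cytoplasmic near-infrared reporter module for characterising or assembling multi-TU constructs.
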