Features (pLannotate 1.2.2; 8 found; start..end, strand, type, name):
    103..963     -  CDS            AmpR: β-lactamase; bla; confers resistance to ampicillin, carbenicillin, and related antibiotics
    964..1068    -  promoter       AmpR promoter: bla
   1171..1759    +  rep_origin     ori: high-copy-number ColE1/pMB1/pBR322/pUC origin of replication
   2325..2628    +  enhancer       CMV enhancer: human cytomegalovirus immediate early enhancer
   2629..2832    +  promoter       CMV promoter: human cytomegalovirus (CMV) immediate early promoter
   2913..3857    +  CDS            iRFP713: iRFP713 is a basic (constitutively fluorescent) near ir fluorescent protein published in 2011, derived from Rhodopseudomonas palustris. It has low acid sensitivity. It requires the cofactor biliverdin for fluorescence.
   3874..3948    +  CDS            HBB (fragment): HBB_PONPY - Experimental evidence at transcript level: Swiss-Prot protein existence level 2. Involved in oxygen transport from the lung to the various peripheral tissues. From Pongo pygmaeus (Bornean orangutan).
   4019..4074    +  polyA_signal   β-globin poly(A) signal: rabbit β-globin polyadenylation signal (Gil and Proudfoot, 1987)
>Addgene plasmid #124027 | ARB344 | addgene full sequence | sequence record 252476 | Addgene NGS Result
GCGGCCGCGATTATCAAAAAGGATCTTCACCTAGATCCTTTTAAATTAAAAATGAAGTTTTAAATCAATC
TAAAGTATATATGAGTAAACTTGGTCTGACAGTTACCAATGCTTAATCAGTGAGGCACCTATCTCAGCGA
TCTGTCTATTTCGTTCATCCATAGTTGCCTGACTCCCCGTCGTGTAGATAACTACGATACGGGAGGGCTT
ACCATCTGGCCCCAGTGCTGCAATGATACCGCGGGACCCACGCTCACCGGCTCCAGATTTATCAGCAATA
AACCAGCCAGCCGGAAGGGCCGAGCGCAGAAGTGGTCCTGCAACTTTATCCGCCTCCATCCAGTCTATTA
ATTGTTGCCGGGAAGCTAGAGTAAGTAGTTCGCCAGTTAATAGTTTGCGCAACGTTGTTGCCATTGCTAC
AGGCATCGTGGTGTCACGCTCGTCGTTTGGTATGGCTTCATTCAGCTCCGGTTCCCAACGATCAAGGCGA
GTTACATGATCCCCCATGTTGTGCAAAAAAGCGGTTAGCTCCTTCGGTCCTCCGATCGTTGTCAGAAGTA
AGTTGGCCGCAGTGTTATCACTCATGGTTATGGCAGCACTGCATAATTCTCTTACTGTCATGCCATCCGT
AAGATGCTTTTCTGTGACTGGTGAGTACTCAACCAAGTCATTCTGAGAATAGTGTATGCGGCGACCGAGT
TGCTCTTGCCCGGCGTCAATACGGGATAATACCGCGCCACATAGCAGAACTTTAAAAGTGCTCATCATTG
GAAAACGTTCTTCGGGGCGAAAACTCTCAAGGATCTTACCGCTGTTGAGATCCAGTTCGATGTAACCCAC
TCGTGCACCCAACTGATCTTCAGCATCTTTTACTTTCACCAGCGTTTCTGGGTGAGCAAAAACAGGAAGG
CAAAATGCCGCAAAAAAGGGAATAAGGGCGACACGGAAATGTTGAATACTCATACTCTTCCTTTTTCAAT
ATTATTGAAGCATTTATCAGGGTTATTGTCTCATGAGCGGATACATATTTGAATGTATTTAGAAAAATAA
ACAAATAGGGGTTCCGCGCACATTTCCCCGAAAAGTGCCACCTGTCATGACCAAAATCCCTTAACGTGAG
TTTTCGTTCCACTGAGCGTCAGACCCCGTAGAAAAGATCAAAGGATCTTCTTGAGATCCTTTTTTTCTGC
GCGTAATCTGCTGCTTGCAAACAAAAAAACCACCGCTACCAGCGGTGGTTTGTTTGCCGGATCAAGAGCT
ACCAACTCTTTTTCCGAAGGTAACTGGCTTCAGCAGAGCGCAGATACCAAATACTGTTCTTCTAGTGTAG
CCGTAGTTAGGCCACCACTTCAAGAACTCTGTAGCACCGCCTACATACCTCGCTCTGCTAATCCTGTTAC
CAGTGGCTGCTGCCAGTGGCGATAAGTCGTGTCTTACCGGGTTGGACTCAAGACGATAGTTACCGGATAA
GGCGCAGCGGTCGGGCTGAACGGGGGGTTCGTGCACACAGCCCAGCTTGGAGCGAACGACCTACACCGAA
CTGAGATACCTACAGCGTGAGCTATGAGAAAGCGCCACGCTTCCCGAAGGGAGAAAGGCGGACAGGTATC
CGGTAAGCGGCAGGGTCGGAACAGGAGAGCGCACGAGGGAGCTTCCAGGGGGAAACGCCTGGTATCTTTA
TAGTCCTGTCGGGTTTCGCCACCTCTGACTTGAGCGTCGATTTTTGTGATGCTCGTCAGGGGGGCGGAGC
CTATGGAAAAACGCCAGCAACGCGGCCTTTTTACGGTTCCTGGCCTTTTGCTGGCCTTTTGCTCACATGT
TCTTTCCTGCGTTATCCCCTGATTCTGTGGATAACCGTGCGGCCGCCCCTGAATTCGCATCTAGAACGGG
GTCATCACGGCTCATCATGCGCCAAACAAATGTGTGCAATACACGCTCGGATGACTGCATGATGACCGCA
CTGACTGGGGACAGCAGATCCACCTAAGCCTGTGAGAGAAGCAGACACCCGACAGATCAAGGCAGTTACG
TCTCACCAAACCAGATGTCAACACAGCTACGGTCTGCCGCTTCAGGTCCATTTACGGAAGCCGCAATCCT
GCACTATGACCACCAGGGGGAGCGCTAGGCCCATCCCTGCACAGGTAGCTATTTTTAGAGGTTGCTTCTA
GCCTGGAGGAAGAAACGAAAGAAATAAAAGACTATGATACTTTTTTTTTTTAACCGGACCAACTTATAAA
TTATTTGTAAGTCCAATAAAAACGTAGTTATTAATAGTAATCAATTACGGGGTCATTAGTTCATAGCCCA
TATATGGAGTTCCGCGTTACATAACTTACGGTAAATGGCCCGCCTGGCTGACCGCCCAACGACCCCCGCC
CATTGACGTCAATAATGACGTATGTTCCCATAGTAACGCCAATAGGGACTTTCCATTGACGTCAATGGGT
GGAGTATTTACGGTAAACTGCCCACTTGGCAGTACATCAAGTGTATCATATGCCAAGTACGCCCCCTATT
GACGTCAATGACGGTAAATGGCCCGCCTGGCATTATGCCCAGTACATGACCTTATGGGACTTTCCTACTT
GGCAGTACATCTACGTATTAGTCATCGCTATTACCATGGTGATGCGGTTTTGGCAGTACATCAATGGGCG
TGGATAGCGGTTTGACTCACGGGGATTTCCAAGTCTCCACCCCATTGACGTCAATGGGAGTTTGTTTTGG
CACCAAAATCAACGGGACTTTCCAAAATGTCGTAACAACTCCGCCCCATTGACGCAAATGGGCGGTAGGC
GTGTACGGTGGGAGGTCTATATAAGCAGAGCTGGTTTAGTGAACCGTCAGATCCGCTAGCGCTACCGGTC
GCCACTATGCTGCCCCCCCTGGAGAGGCTGACCCTGGGTTCTGCTGAAGGTTCTGTTGCTAGACAACCAG
ACTTGTTGACTTGTGACGACGAACCAATCCACATCCCAGGTGCTATCCAACCACACGGTTTGTTGTTGGC
TTTGGCTGCTGACATGACTATCGTTGCTGGTTCTGACAACTTGCCAGAATTGACTGGTTTGGCTATCGGT
GCTTTGATCGGTAGATCTGCTGCTGACGTTTTCGACTCTGAAACTCACAACAGATTGACTATCGCTTTGG
CTGAACCAGGTGCTGCTGTTGGTGCTCCAATCACTGTTGGTTTCACTATGAGAAAGGACGCTGGTTTCAT
CGGTTCTTGGCACAGACACGACCAATTGATCTTCTTGGAATTGGAACCACCACAAAGAGATGTTGCTGAA
CCACAAGCTTTCTTCAGAAGAACTAACTCTGCTATCAGAAGATTGCAAGCTGCTGAAACTTTGGAATCTG
CTTGTGCTGCTGCTGCTCAAGAAGTTAGAAAGATCACTGGTTTCGACAGAGTTATGATCTACAGATTCGC
TTCTGACTTCTCTGGTGAAGTTATCGCTGAAGACAGATGTGCTGAAGTTGAATCTAAGTTGGGTTTGCAC
TACCCAGCTTCTACTGTTCCAGCTCAAGCTAGAAGATTGTACACTATCAACCCAGTTAGAATCATCCCAG
ACATCAACTACAGACCAGTTCCAGTTACTCCAGACTTGAACCCAGTTACTGGTAGACCAATCGACTTGTC
TTTCGCTATCTTGAGATCTGTTTCTCCAGTTCACTTGGAATTCATGAGAAACATCGGTATGCACGGTACT
ATGTCTATCTCTATCTTGAGAGGTGAAAGATTGTGGGGTTTGATCGTTTGTCACCACAGAACTCCATACT
ACGTTGACTTGGACGGTAGACAAGCTTGTGAATTGGTTGCTCAAGTTTTGGCTTGGCAAATCGGTGTTAT
GGAAGAAGGATCCTAACTCGAGATTCACTCCTCAGGTGCAGGCTGCCTATCAGAAGGTGGTGGCTGGTGT
GGCCAATGCCCTGGCTCACAAATACCACTGAGATCTTTTTCCCTCTGCCAAAAATTATGGGGACATCATG
AAGCCCCTTGAGCATCTGACTTCTGGCTAATAAAGGAAATTTATTTTCATTGCAATAGTGTGTTGGAATT
TTTTGTGTCTCTCACTCGGAAGGACATATGGGAGGGCAAATCATTTAAAACATCAGAATGAGTATTTGGT
TTAGAGTTTGGCAACATATGCCCATATGCTGGCTGCCATGAACAAAGGTTGGCTATAAAGAGGTCATCAG
TATATGAAACAGCCCCCTGCTGTCCATTCCTTATTCCATAGAAAAGCCTTGACTTGAGGTTAGATTTTTT
TTATATTTTGTTTTGTGTTATTTTTTTCTTTAACATCCCTAAAATTTTCCTTACATGTTTTACTAGCCAG
ATTTTTCCTCCTCTCCTGACTACTCCCAGTCATAGCTGTCCCTCTTCTCTTATGGAGATCCCTCGACCTG
CAGCCCAAGCTTGGCGTAATGCTGGATGTGAGACGATAAATCGCAGCCAAGTGAGTGAATAGATGACGCA
CCACGGTCAGACACGGCCACATCGTATCTCACAGGAGCAAGCGCGATAGGAGCACTCACACATAGTACGG
TGATCCGCTGACTCCTTTGCCCAAATAAGACGTGAGCCACTAGTGCACTGCAGTACA
